>Addgene plasmid #59552 | pET28-ceRab10(1-201) | addgene partial sequence | sequence record 95276 | T7 5'-TAATACGACTCACTATAGGG-3'
TTTTGTTTAACTTTAAGAAGGAGATATACCATGGGCCATCATCCTCATCATCATGGATCCATGGCTCGCC
GACCGTATGACATGCTCTTCAAATTGCTGCTAATAGGCGACTCAGGAGTTGGAAAAACTTGCATTCTGTA
CAGATTTTCGGATGATGCCTTTAACACCACATTCATCTCAACTATTGGAATCGACTTCAAAATTAAAACT
ATCGAATTAAAAGGAAAAAAGATTAAATTACAAATCTGGGACACAGCTGGACAAGAACGATTCCACACAA
TCACAACATCATATTACCGCGGAGCAATGGGAATTATGCTGGTTTACGATATCACAAATGCGAAAAGTTT
TGACAATATTGCAAAGTGGTTGCGCAATATTGACGAACATGCATCGGAAGATGTTGTTAAAATGATATTG
GGAAATAAATGTGATATGAGTGATAGACGAGTTGTGAGCAGAGAACGAGGAGAGAAGATCGCACAAGATC
ATGGTATTAGCTTCCACGAGACTTCAGCTAAATTGAATGTTCACGTCGATACAGCGTTTTACGATTTAGC
AGAAGCAATTCTGGCTAAGATGCCTGATTCCACTGACGAGCAATCCCGCGATACGGTGAATCCAGTGCAA
CCACAGAGGCAGAGTAGCAGTGGAGGATGCTGCTAGTAAGTGAGTCGACAGATCCGGCTGCTAACAAAGC
CCGAAAGGAAGCTGAGTTGGCTGCTGCCAACCGCTGAGCAATAACTAGCATAACCCCTTG
