>Addgene plasmid #59552 | pET28-ceRab10(1-201) | addgene partial sequence | sequence record 95277 | T7term 5'-GCTAGTTATTGCTCAGCGG-3'
GAACNNTCTTCGGGCTTGTTAGCAGCCGGATCTGTCGACTCACTTACTAGCAGCATCCTCCACTGCTTCT
CTGCCTCTGTGGTTGCACTGGATTCACCGTATCGCGGGATTGCTCGTCAGTGGAATCAGGCATCTTAGCC
AGAATTGCTTCTGCTAAATCGTAAAACGCTGTATCGACGTGAACATTCAATTTAGCTGAAGTCTCGTGGA
AGCTAATACCATGATCTTGTGCGATCTTCTCTCCTCGTTCTCTGCTCACAACTCGTCTATCACTCATATC
ACATTTATTTCCCAATATCATTTTAACAACATCTTCCGATGCATGTTCGTCAATATTGCGCAACCACTTT
GCAATATTGTCAAAACTTTTCGCATTTGTGATATCGTAAACCAGCATAATTCCCATTGCTCCGCGGTAAT
ATGATGTTGTGATTGTGTGGAATCGTTCTTGTCCAGCTGTGTCCCAGATTTGTAATTTAATCTTTTTTCC
TTTTAATTCGATAGTTTTAATTTTGAAGTCGATTCCAATAGTTGAGATGAATGTGGTGTTAAAGGCATCA
TCCGAAAATCTGTACAGAATGCAAGTTTTTCCAACTCCTGAGTCGCCTATTAGCAGCAATTTGAAGAGCA
TGTCATACGGTCGGCGAGCCATGGATCCATGATGATGATGATGATGGCCCATGGTATATCTCCTTCTTAA
AGTTAAACAAAATTATTTCTAGAGGGGAATTGTTATCCGCTCACAATTCCCCTATAGTGAGTCGTATTAA
TTTCGCGGNATCGAGATCTCGANTCCTCNACGCCGGACGCANCGTGGCCGGCAATCAACGGGCGGACACA
AGGTGGCGGTTGCTGGGCGCCTATATCGCCGAANATCNCCGNAAAGGGGNAANATCGGGGCTCGNNCACT
TCGGGCCTCAAGAANNGCTTGTTTCNGCGNGGGGNTAAGGGNGGCAAGGNCACCGTNGNNCNGGGGGGAA
CTGGTTAGGAGNCNATCNCNTGGGNAGANNNCNAATCCTNGGCGGANGGCGGGGCCTNAACGGACNNTNA
ANCCNNNAATNGGNGNCTGGCTTCCNAANGCNNGGAAGGCCACAANAGGGGNAAA
