>Addgene plasmid #59552 | pET28-ceRab10(1-201) | addgene partial sequence | sequence record 95278 | T7term 5'-GCTAGTTATTGCTCAGCGG-3'
CAGCCGGATCTGTCGACTCACTTACTAGCAGCATCCTCCACTGCTACTCTGCCTCTGTGGTTGCACTGGA
TTCACCGTATCGCGGGATTGCTCGTCAGTGGAATCAGGCATCTTAGCCAGAATTGCTTCTGCTAAATCGT
AAAACGCTGTATCGACGTGAACATTCAATTTAGCTGAAGTCTCGTGGAAGCTAATACCATGATCTTGTGC
GATCTTCTCTCCTCGTTCTCTGCTCACAACTCGTCTATCACTCATATCACATTTATTTCCCAATATCATT
TTAACAACATCTTCCGATGCATGTTCGTCAATATTGCGCAACCACTTTGCAATATTGTCAAAACTTTTCG
CATTTGTGATATCGTAAACCAGCATAATTCCCATTGCTCCGCGGTAATATGATGTTGTGATTGTGTGGAA
TCGTTCTTGTCCAGCTGTGTCCCAGATTTGTAATTTAATCTTTTTTCCTTTTAATTCGATAGTTTTAATT
TTGAAGTCGATTCCAATAGTTGAGATGAATGTGGTGTTAAAGGCATCATCCGAAAATCTGTACAGAATGC
AAGTTTTTCCAACTCCTGAGTCGCCTATTAGCAGCAATTTGAAGAGCATGTCATACGGTCGGCGAGCCAT
GGATCCATGATGATGATGATGATGGCCCATGGTATATCTCCTTCTTAAAGTTAAACAAAATTATTTCTAG
AGGGGAATTGTTATCCGCTCACAATTCCCCTATAGTGAGTCGTA
