>Addgene plasmid #59552 | pET28-ceRab10(1-201) | addgene partial sequence | sequence record 95279 | pGEX3 5'-CCGGGAGCTGCATGTGTCAGAGG-3'
GTTCATCAGCGTGGTCGTGAAGCGATTCACAGACGTTTGCCTGTTCATCCGCGTCCAGCTCGTTGAGTTT
CTCCAGAAGCGTTAATGTCTGGCTTCTGATAAAGCGGGCCATGTTAAGGGCGGTTTTTTCCTGTTTGGTC
ACTGATGCCTCCGTGTAAGGGGGATTTCTGTTCATGGGGGTAATGATACCGATGAAACGAGAGAGGATGC
TCACGATACGGGTTACTGATGATGAACATGCCCGGTTACTGGAACGTTGTGAGGGTAAACAACTGGCGGT
ATGGATGCGGCGGGACCAGAGAAAAATCACTCAGGGTCAATGCCAGCGCTTCGTTAATACAGATGTAGGT
GTTCCACAGGGTAGCCAGCACCATCCTGCGATGCAGATCCGGAACATAATGGTGCAGGGCGCTGACTTCC
GCGTTTCCAGACTTTACGAAACACGGAAACCGAAGACCATTCATGTTGTTGCTCAGGTCGCAGACGTTTT
GCAGCAGCAGTCGCTTCACGTTCGCTCGCGTATCGGTGATTCATTCTGCTAACCAGTAAGGCAACCCCGC
CAGCCTAGCCGGGTCCTCAACGACAGGAGCACGATCATGCGCACCCGTGGCCAGGACCCAACGCTGCCCG
AGATGCGCCGCGTGCGGCTGCTGGAGATGGCGGACGCGATGGATATGTTCTGCCAAGGGTTGGTTTGCGC
ATTCACAGTTCTCCGCAAGAATTGATTGGCTCCAATTCTTGGAGTGGATGAATCCGTTA
