[The description below was written by a language model from this plasmid's Addgene catalogue record.]
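Description:
pET28-ceRab10(1-201) is a bacterial expression plasmid built on the pET28 backbone for producing the Caenorhabditis elegans small GTPase Rab10 as a recombinant protein. The stated purpose is to make a 6x His fusion of full-length ceRab10, with the hexahistidine tag supplied by the backbone at the N terminus of the protein, which would allow purification by immobilised metal affinity chromatography. pET-series vectors generally drive expression from a T7 promoter under lac operator control and are therefore expressed in E. coli strains that supply T7 RNA polymerase, but the record lists no promoter, origin or other features, and no feature table is available to confirm these elements. The plasmid is propagated in a standard cloning strain (DH5alpha), and its copy number is recorded as unknown.

Two points in the record are internally inconsistent and should be noted. The plasmid name gives the residue range as 1-201, while the insert name field reads 1-208, so the exact boundaries of the coding region are not settled by the entry. In addition, the listed bacterial selection is ampicillin, whereas standard pET28 vectors normally carry a kanamycin resistance marker. This may reflect a modified backbone, but the record does not explain it.

The construct comes from work on Rab GTPase regulation of endosomal trafficking in C. elegans, involving the TBC-domain protein TBC-2 and RAB-5/RAB-7. This suggests the purified Rab10 served as a protein reagent in biochemical analyses of Rab GTPases, although the entry does not describe specific assays. Part of the plasmid was derived from a construct made in another laboratory.
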