Addgene plasmid #59552: pET28-ceRab10(1-201)
Purpose: makes 6x Fusion of Full length ceRab10
Depositing lab: David Lambright. Depositing organization: University of Massachusetts, Worcester. Publication: TBC-2 regulates RAB-5/RAB-7-mediated endosomal trafficking in Caenorhabditis elegans. Chotard L, Mishra AK, Sylvain MA, Tuck S, Lambright DG, Rocheleau CE. Mol Biol Cell. 2010 Jul 1;21(13):2285-96. doi: 10.1091/mbc.E09-11-0947. Epub 2010 May 12. PubMed 20462958.
Backbone
  Vector backbone: pET28
Growth in bacteria
  Bacterial resistance: Ampicillin, 100 μg/mL
  Growth temperature: 37°C
  Growth strain: DH5alpha
  Copy number: Unknown
Gene/Insert
  Gene/Insert name: 1-208
  Species: C. elegans (nematode)
  Tag / fusion protein: 6x His (N terminal on backbone)
Resource information
  A portion of this plasmid was derived from a plasmid made by: Christian Rocheleau McGill University
Terms and licenses: Academic/Nonprofit Terms; Industry Terms: Not Available to Industry
How to cite: pET28-ceRab10(1-201) was a gift from David Lambright (Addgene plasmid # 59552 ; http://n2t.net/addgene:59552 ; RRID:Addgene_59552)
